Addgene plasmid #162163: pKRG3-mU6-PUb-hSpCas9-pAc
Purpose: Expresses hSpCas9-T2A-pAc (Ae. aegypti PUb promoter) with cloning site for sgRNAs (Ae. aegypti U6 promoter); puromycin selectable
Depositing lab: Charles Rice. Depositing organization: Rockefeller University. Publication: A selectable, plasmid-based system to generate CRISPR/Cas9 gene edited and knock-in mosquito cell lines. Rozen-Gagnon K, Yi S, Jacobson E, Novack S, Rice CM. Sci Rep. 2021 Jan 12;11(1):736. doi: 10.1038/s41598-020-80436-5. PubMed 33436886.
Backbone
  Vector backbone: pHW
  Backbone manufacturer: Drosophila Genomics Resource Center
  Total vector size (bp): 9532
  Vector type: Insect Expression, CRISPR
  Selectable markers: Puromycin
Growth in bacteria
  Bacterial resistance: Ampicillin, 100 μg/mL
  Growth temperature: 37°C
  Growth strain: DH5alpha
  Copy number: High Copy
Gene/Insert 1
  Gene/Insert name: hSpCas9
  Species: Synthetic; ; S. pyogenes
  Insert size (bp): 4890
  Promoter: Ae. aegypti PUb
  Tag / fusion protein: T2A-pAc (C terminal on insert)
  Cloning method: Gateway Cloning
  Sequencing primers: 5′ ACGTATTTGCTCCGTCACAT
Gene/Insert 2
  Gene/Insert name: sgRNA
  Species: Synthetic
  Insert size (bp): 193
  Promoter: Ae. aegypti U6
  Cloning method: Gibson Cloning
  Sequencing primers: 5′ GAGTGAGCTGATACCGCTCG
Resource information
  A portion of this plasmid was derived from a plasmid made by: Peter Duchek, Addgene, pDCC6
Terms and licenses: Academic/Nonprofit Terms; Industry Terms: Not Available to Industry
How to cite: pKRG3-mU6-PUb-hSpCas9-pAc was a gift from Charles Rice (Addgene plasmid # 162163 ; http://n2t.net/addgene:162163 ; RRID:Addgene_162163)
