[The description below was written by a language model from this plasmid's Addgene catalogue record and the feature table of its GenBank file.]
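Description:
pKRG3-mU6-PUb-hSpCas9-pAc is an all-in-one CRISPR/Cas9 plasmid of about 9.5 kb for insect expression, built on the pHW backbone and designed for gene editing in mosquito cell lines. It is propagated in E. coli through a high-copy ColE1/pUC-type origin with ampicillin selection (beta-lactamase). Transfected insect cells are selected with puromycin.

The main cassette uses the Aedes aegypti polyubiquitin (PUb) promoter to drive a humanised Streptococcus pyogenes Cas9. The promoter is named in the catalogue entry but is not annotated in the feature table. The Cas9 reading frame is preceded by a Kozak consensus and an N-terminal SV40 nuclear localisation signal, and it is followed by a bipartite nucleoplasmin NLS. Downstream, a T2A peptide links it to the puromycin N-acetyltransferase gene (pac). Ribosomal skipping at T2A yields nuclease and resistance enzyme as separate proteins from a single transcript, so puromycin-resistant cells should also be expressing Cas9. An attB2 site after the cassette reflects its insertion by Gateway cloning. The transcript is processed using the SV40 small t intron and the SV40 polyadenylation signal.

A second, small cassette added by Gibson assembly places an Ae. aegypti U6 promoter upstream of a cloning site for user-supplied spacer sequences and the S. pyogenes guide RNA scaffold. Only the scaffold is annotated in the feature table. Part of the plasmid derives from the Drosophila CRISPR vector pDCC6. According to the record, the construct belongs to a selectable, plasmid-based system for generating gene-edited and knock-in mosquito cell lines, with nuclease, guide and drug selection supplied from one plasmid.
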