LOCUS       Exported 9527 bp ds-DNA circular SYN 12-MAY-2021
DEFINITION  Expresses hSpCas9-T2A-pAc (Ae. aegypti PUb promoter) with cloning
            site for sgRNAs (Ae. aegypti U6 promoter); puromycin selectable.
ACCESSION   .
VERSION     .
KEYWORDS    pKRG3-mU6-PUb-hSpCas9-pAc
SOURCE      synthetic DNA construct
  ORGANISM  synthetic DNA construct
REFERENCE   1 (bases 1 to 9527)
  AUTHORS   Rozen-Gagnon K, Yi S, Jacobson E, Novack S, Rice CM
  TITLE     A selectable, plasmid-based system to generate CRISPR/Cas9 gene
            edited and knock-in mosquito cell lines.
  JOURNAL   Sci Rep. 2021 Jan 12;11(1):736. doi: 10.1038/s41598-020-80436-5.
  PUBMED    33436886
REFERENCE   2 (bases 1 to 9527)
  AUTHORS   .
  TITLE     Direct Submission
  JOURNAL   Exported May 12, 2021 from SnapGene Server 1.1.58
            http://www.snapgene.com
FEATURES             Location/Qualifiers
     source          1..9527
                     /organism="synthetic DNA construct"
                     /mol_type="other DNA"
     misc_RNA        194..269
                     /label=gRNA scaffold
                     /note="guide RNA scaffold for the Streptococcus pyogenes
                     CRISPR/Cas9 system"
     regulatory      1840..1849
                     /regulatory_class="other"
                     /note="vertebrate consensus sequence for strong initiation
                     of translation (Kozak, 1987)"
     CDS             1852..1872
                     /codon_start=1
                     /product="nuclear localization signal of SV40 (simian virus
                     40) large T antigen"
                     /label=SV40 NLS
                     /translation="PKKKRKV"
     CDS             1897..5997
                     /codon_start=1
                     /product="Cas9 (Csn1) endonuclease from the Streptococcus
                     pyogenes Type II CRISPR/Cas system"
                     /label=Cas9
                     /note="generates RNA-guided double strand breaks in DNA"
                     /translation="DKKYSIGLDIGTNSVGWAVITDEYKVPSKKFKVLGNTDRHSIKKN
                     LIGALLFDSGETAEATRLKRTARRRYTRRKNRICYLQEIFSNEMAKVDDSFFHRLEESF
                     LVEEDKKHERHPIFGNIVDEVAYHEKYPTIYHLRKKLVDSTDKADLRLIYLALAHMIKF
                     RGHFLIEGDLNPDNSDVDKLFIQLVQTYNQLFEENPINASGVDAKAILSARLSKSRRLE
                     NLIAQLPGEKKNGLFGNLIALSLGLTPNFKSNFDLAEDAKLQLSKDTYDDDLDNLLAQI
                     GDQYADLFLAAKNLSDAILLSDILRVNTEITKAPLSASMIKRYDEHHQDLTLLKALVRQ
                     QLPEKYKEIFFDQSKNGYAGYIDGGASQEEFYKFIKPILEKMDGTEELLVKLNREDLLR
                     KQRTFDNGSIPHQIHLGELHAILRRQEDFYPFLKDNREKIEKILTFRIPYYVGPLARGN
                     SRFAWMTRKSEETITPWNFEEVVDKGASAQSFIERMTNFDKNLPNEKVLPKHSLLYEYF
                     TVYNELTKVKYVTEGMRKPAFLSGEQKKAIVDLLFKTNRKVTVKQLKEDYFKKIECFDS
                     VEISGVEDRFNASLGTYHDLLKIIKDKDFLDNEENEDILEDIVLTLTLFEDREMIEERL
                     KTYAHLFDDKVMKQLKRRRYTGWGRLSRKLINGIRDKQSGKTILDFLKSDGFANRNFMQ
                     LIHDDSLTFKEDIQKAQVSGQGDSLHEHIANLAGSPAIKKGILQTVKVVDELVKVMGRH
                     KPENIVIEMARENQTTQKGQKNSRERMKRIEEGIKELGSQILKEHPVENTQLQNEKLYL
                     YYLQNGRDMYVDQELDINRLSDYDVDHIVPQSFLKDDSIDNKVLTRSDKNRGKSDNVPS
                     EEVVKKMKNYWRQLLNAKLITQRKFDNLTKAERGGLSELDKAGFIKRQLVETRQITKHV
                     AQILDSRMNTKYDENDKLIREVKVITLKSKLVSDFRKDFQFYKVREINNYHHAHDAYLN
                     AVVGTALIKKYPKLESEFVYGDYKVYDVRKMIAKSEQEIGKATAKYFFYSNIMNFFKTE
                     ITLANGEIRKRPLIETNGETGEIVWDKGRDFATVRKVLSMPQVNIVKKTEVQTGGFSKE
                     SILPKRNSDKLIARKKDWDPKKYGGFDSPTVAYSVLVVAKVEKGKSKKLKSVKELLGIT
                     IMERSSFEKNPIDFLEAKGYKEVKKDLIIKLPKYSLFELENGRKRMLASAGELQKGNEL
                     ALPSKYVNFLYLASHYEKLKGSPEDNEQKQLFVEQHKHYLDEIIEQISEFSKRVILADA
                     NLDKVLSAYNKHRDKPIREQAENIIHLFTLTNLGAPAAFKYFDTTIDRKRYTSTKEVLD
                     ATLIHQSITGLYETRIDLSQLGGD"
     CDS             5998..6045
                     /codon_start=1
                     /product="bipartite nuclear localization signal from
                     nucleoplasmin"
                     /label=nucleoplasmin NLS
                     /translation="KRPAATKKAGQAKKKK"
     CDS             6061..6114
                     /codon_start=1
                     /product="2A peptide from Thosea asigna virus capsid
                     protein"
                     /label=T2A
                     /note="Eukaryotic ribosomes fail to insert a peptide bond
                     between the Gly and Pro residues, yielding separate
                     polypeptides."
                     /translation="EGRGSLLTCGDVEENPGP"
     CDS             6139..6738
                     /codon_start=1
                     /gene="pac from Streptomyces alboniger"
                     /product="puromycin N-acetyltransferase"
                     /label=PuroR
                     /note="confers resistance to puromycin"
                     /translation="MTEYKPTVRLATRDDVPRAVRTLAAAFADYPATRHTVDPDRHIER
                     VTELQELFLTRVGLDIGKVWVADDGAAVAVWTTPESVEAGAVFAEIGPRMAELSGSRLA
                     AQQQMEGLLAPHRPKEPAWFLATVGVWPDHQGKGLGSAVVLPGVEAAERAGVPAFLETS
                     APRNLPFYERLGFTVTADVEVPEGPRTWCMTRKPGA"
     primer_bind     complement(6139..6158)
                     /label=Puro-R
                     /note="Puromycin resistance gene, reverse primer. Also
                     called puro-variant-R"
     primer_bind     6635..6655
                     /label=Puro-F
                     /note="Puromycin resistance gene, forward primer"
     protein_bind    complement(6743..6767)
                     /gene="mutant version of attB"
                     /label=attB2
                     /bound_moiety="BP Clonase(TM)"
                     /note="recombination site for the Gateway(R) BP reaction"
     intron          6859..6924
                     /label=small t intron
                     /note="SV40 (simian virus 40) small t antigen intron"
     CDS             7054..7074
                     /codon_start=1
                     /product="nuclear localization signal of SV40 (simian virus
                     40) large T antigen"
                     /label=SV40 NLS
                     /translation="PKKKRKV"
     polyA_signal    7499..7633
                     /label=SV40 poly(A) signal
                     /note="SV40 polyadenylation signal"
     primer_bind     complement(7536..7555)
                     /label=SV40pA-R
                     /note="SV40 polyA, reverse primer"
     primer_bind     7590..7609
                     /label=EBV-rev
                     /note="SV40 polyA terminator, reverse primer"
     CDS             7730..8590
                     /codon_start=1
                     /gene="bla"
                     /product="beta-lactamase"
                     /label=AmpR
                     /note="confers resistance to ampicillin, carbenicillin, and
                     related antibiotics"
                     /translation="MSIQHFRVALIPFFAAFCLPVFAHPETLVKVKDAEDQLGARVGYI
                     ELDLNSGKILESFRPEERFPMMSTFKVLLCGAVLSRIDAGQEQLGRRIHYSQNDLVEYS
                     PVTEKHLTDGMTVRELCSAAITMSDNTAANLLLTTIGGPKELTAFLHNMGDHVTRLDRW
                     EPELNEAIPNDERDTTMPVAMATTLRKLLTGELLTLASRQQLIDWMEADKVAGPLLRSA
                     LPAGWFIADKSGAGERGSRGIIAALGPDGKPSRIVVIYTTGSQATMDERNRQIAEIGAS
                     LIKHW"
     primer_bind     complement(7948..7967)
                     /label=Amp-R
                     /note="Ampicillin resistance gene, reverse primer"
     rep_origin      8761..9349
                     /direction=RIGHT
                     /label=ori
                     /note="high-copy-number ColE1/pMB1/pBR322/pUC origin of
                     replication"
     primer_bind     9250..9269
                     /label=pBR322ori-F
                     /note="pBR322 origin, forward primer"
     primer_bind     9503..9520
                     /label=L4440
                     /note="L4440 vector, forward primer"
ORIGIN
        1 gcgcccaata cgcaaaccgc ctctccccgc gggttggccg attcattaat gcaggcaact
       61 cgtgaaaggt aggcggatca gcgaatgaaa tcgcccatcg agttgatacg tccatccatc
      121 gctagaaccg cgttcgctgt agaagactat ataagagcag aggcaagagt agtgaaatgg
      181 agacgacgtc tctgttttag agctagaaat agcaagttaa aataaggcta gtccgttatc
      241 aacttgaaaa agtggcaccg agtcggtgct tttttgtttt agagctagaa atagcaagtt
      301 aaaataaggc tagtccgttt ttagcgcttg cgccaattct gcagacaaat ggctatcttt
      361 acatgtagct tgtgcattga atccaattat aatttgcctt ggcaccagct gagccagaca
      421 agaaagaaag cttcccagaa gtatatcgat ttagaagggt tgacgtcact tgctgactgc
      481 actaatacag caaatgatgc aattagaatg attcaagtga aattcccaaa ttactgattt
      541 ttctctggat ttggttatca gattacattc gaagctaaga ttagctaccg aaattgtcga
      601 tcaaatcagg aaatcctttc tctatcgaaa aaggcattcg cacatcttcc tctctatgcc
      661 atatacacga agggtaggta cattgacgtc tttgccagaa gttgaactgc atcgttcaag
      721 gtacagaatg aacgactaac agacacaagc acgttttgct gtccattcag acacagggat
      781 ggtacccata ttcgatcgat atagagccat ccaaccgaac agaggtatat gtatgaatgt
      841 attgctgaaa ttttctagaa gtacaaccac cactacgaca gtgtctataa aacgcccctg
      901 caaaggcgaa accagctcaa tcgaatacgt ttcctagtgg agtgaacatt acgcggccca
      961 agtaagcagt gccagtgcaa gtgaagtgaa gtctctagtg aaaaagagtg atccaattag
     1021 ccagaggaga aaatttcaga gtgaacaaag ctttattcaa aggacaatta ctattaaatt
     1081 ggtgaaagtg catttcggtg aagggaatct tctagtgaag gtaggtaaat taattgatga
     1141 aattatagct atgagcgaaa actagtttgg tgaatgattc ctttgtcttt gaatgagcaa
     1201 actattttcc aagatggcga ctattgagct ttgagtgatt agtgaaaatt tgcaacgcag
     1261 tttcatcatc attgataaaa cccaattgtg attcacagcg ataatcatat ttcgttgaat
     1321 catcgctact aattgaatta aatttctaga ataataagaa taacgtattt gctccgtcac
     1381 atatctaaaa taaatatttt gatggtaatt acccattaag gtaatattaa cacatatcga
     1441 gaaaaacctt gaggaaatcg tgaaaacttg aagatacgca atttcaaaac tacgtagttc
     1501 aaagtcgaaa acaagttaat ttttcactta aaagtagggc gttgttgtga cgtcatcacc
     1561 ttcaagtgta tatttttcac ttggcctgcg actgcaaacg cagacaaagc aaaacaagtt
     1621 taaaacctgt cgtgtcgtgc tcgaagccaa aggcaatgaa tcaatatcaa atgagagttt
     1681 gcatttcaca accaattact caagcgtttc ctcgtttctt tttctgctca acagagattt
     1741 caacaccaag ctcgataagc ttgttcgaat ctcgagtgcg cgcttccgga ggtatacacc
     1801 taggcggtac cactgcagtg aattcggagc tctaccggtg ccaccatggc cccaaagaag
     1861 aagcggaagg tcggtatcca cggagtccca gcagccgaca agaagtacag catcggcctg
     1921 gacatcggca ccaactctgt gggctgggcc gtgatcaccg acgagtacaa ggtgcccagc
     1981 aagaaattca aggtgctggg caacaccgac cggcacagca tcaagaagaa cctgatcgga
     2041 gccctgctgt tcgacagcgg cgaaacagcc gaggccaccc ggctgaagag aaccgccaga
     2101 agaagataca ccagacggaa gaaccggatc tgctatctgc aagagatctt cagcaacgag
     2161 atggccaagg tggacgacag cttcttccac agactggaag agtccttcct ggtggaagag
     2221 gataagaagc acgagcggca ccccatcttc ggcaacatcg tggacgaggt ggcctaccac
     2281 gagaagtacc ccaccatcta ccacctgaga aagaaactgg tggacagcac cgacaaggcc
     2341 gacctgcggc tgatctatct ggccctggcc cacatgatca agttccgggg ccacttcctg
     2401 atcgagggcg acctgaaccc cgacaacagc gacgtggaca agctgttcat ccagctggtg
     2461 cagacctaca accagctgtt cgaggaaaac cccatcaacg ccagcggcgt ggacgccaag
     2521 gccatcctgt ctgccagact gagcaagagc agacggctgg aaaatctgat cgcccagctg
     2581 cccggcgaga agaagaatgg cctgttcgga aacctgattg ccctgagcct gggcctgacc
     2641 cccaacttca agagcaactt cgacctggcc gaggatgcca aactgcagct gagcaaggac
     2701 acctacgacg acgacctgga caacctgctg gcccagatcg gcgaccagta cgccgacctg
     2761 tttctggccg ccaagaacct gtccgacgcc atcctgctga gcgacatcct gagagtgaac
     2821 accgagatca ccaaggcccc cctgagcgcc tctatgatca agagatacga cgagcaccac
     2881 caggacctga ccctgctgaa agctctcgtg cggcagcagc tgcctgagaa gtacaaagag
     2941 attttcttcg accagagcaa gaacggctac gccggctaca ttgacggcgg agccagccag
     3001 gaagagttct acaagttcat caagcccatc ctggaaaaga tggacggcac cgaggaactg
     3061 ctcgtgaagc tgaacagaga ggacctgctg cggaagcagc ggaccttcga caacggcagc
     3121 atcccccacc agatccacct gggagagctg cacgccattc tgcggcggca ggaagatttt
     3181 tacccattcc tgaaggacaa ccgggaaaag atcgagaaga tcctgacctt ccgcatcccc
     3241 tactacgtgg gccctctggc caggggaaac agcagattcg cctggatgac cagaaagagc
     3301 gaggaaacca tcaccccctg gaacttcgag gaagtggtgg acaagggcgc ttccgcccag
     3361 agcttcatcg agcggatgac caacttcgat aagaacctgc ccaacgagaa ggtgctgccc
     3421 aagcacagcc tgctgtacga gtacttcacc gtgtataacg agctgaccaa agtgaaatac
     3481 gtgaccgagg gaatgagaaa gcccgccttc ctgagcggcg agcagaaaaa ggccatcgtg
     3541 gacctgctgt tcaagaccaa ccggaaagtg accgtgaagc agctgaaaga ggactacttc
     3601 aagaaaatcg agtgcttcga ctccgtggaa atctccggcg tggaagatcg gttcaacgcc
     3661 tccctgggca cataccacga tctgctgaaa attatcaagg acaaggactt cctggacaat
     3721 gaggaaaacg aggacattct ggaagatatc gtgctgaccc tgacactgtt tgaggacaga
     3781 gagatgatcg aggaacggct gaaaacctat gcccacctgt tcgacgacaa agtgatgaag
     3841 cagctgaagc ggcggagata caccggctgg ggcaggctga gccggaagct gatcaacggc
     3901 atccgggaca agcagtccgg caagacaatc ctggatttcc tgaagtccga cggcttcgcc
     3961 aacagaaact tcatgcagct gatccacgac gacagcctga cctttaaaga ggacatccag
     4021 aaagcccagg tgtccggcca gggcgatagc ctgcacgagc acattgccaa tctggccggc
     4081 agccccgcca ttaagaaggg catcctgcag acagtgaagg tggtggacga gctcgtgaaa
     4141 gtgatgggcc ggcacaagcc cgagaacatc gtgatcgaaa tggccagaga gaaccagacc
     4201 acccagaagg gacagaagaa cagccgcgag agaatgaagc ggatcgaaga gggcatcaaa
     4261 gagctgggca gccagatcct gaaagaacac cccgtggaaa acacccagct gcagaacgag
     4321 aagctgtacc tgtactacct gcagaatggg cgggatatgt acgtggacca ggaactggac
     4381 atcaaccggc tgtccgacta cgatgtggac catatcgtgc ctcagagctt tctgaaggac
     4441 gactccatcg acaacaaggt gctgaccaga agcgacaaga accggggcaa gagcgacaac
     4501 gtgccctccg aagaggtcgt gaagaagatg aagaactact ggcggcagct gctgaacgcc
     4561 aagctgatta cccagagaaa gttcgacaat ctgaccaagg ccgagagagg cggcctgagc
     4621 gaactggata aggccggctt catcaagaga cagctggtgg aaacccggca gatcacaaag
     4681 cacgtggcac agatcctgga ctcccggatg aacactaagt acgacgagaa tgacaagctg
     4741 atccgggaag tgaaagtgat caccctgaag tccaagctgg tgtccgattt ccggaaggat
     4801 ttccagtttt acaaagtgcg cgagatcaac aactaccacc acgcccacga cgcctacctg
     4861 aacgccgtcg tgggaaccgc cctgatcaaa aagtacccta agctggaaag cgagttcgtg
     4921 tacggcgact acaaggtgta cgacgtgcgg aagatgatcg ccaagagcga gcaggaaatc
     4981 ggcaaggcta ccgccaagta cttcttctac agcaacatca tgaacttttt caagaccgag
     5041 attaccctgg ccaacggcga gatccggaag cggcctctga tcgagacaaa cggcgaaacc
     5101 ggggagatcg tgtgggataa gggccgggat tttgccaccg tgcggaaagt gctgagcatg
     5161 ccccaagtga atatcgtgaa aaagaccgag gtgcagacag gcggcttcag caaagagtct
     5221 atcctgccca agaggaacag cgataagctg atcgccagaa agaaggactg ggaccctaag
     5281 aagtacggcg gcttcgacag ccccaccgtg gcctattctg tgctggtggt ggccaaagtg
     5341 gaaaagggca agtccaagaa actgaagagt gtgaaagagc tgctggggat caccatcatg
     5401 gaaagaagca gcttcgagaa gaatcccatc gactttctgg aagccaaggg ctacaaagaa
     5461 gtgaaaaagg acctgatcat caagctgcct aagtactccc tgttcgagct ggaaaacggc
     5521 cggaagagaa tgctggcctc tgccggcgaa ctgcagaagg gaaacgaact ggccctgccc
     5581 tccaaatatg tgaacttcct gtacctggcc agccactatg agaagctgaa gggctccccc
     5641 gaggataatg agcagaaaca gctgtttgtg gaacagcaca agcactacct ggacgagatc
     5701 atcgagcaga tcagcgagtt ctccaagaga gtgatcctgg ccgacgctaa tctggacaaa
     5761 gtgctgtccg cctacaacaa gcaccgggat aagcccatca gagagcaggc cgagaatatc
     5821 atccacctgt ttaccctgac caatctggga gcccctgccg ccttcaagta ctttgacacc
     5881 accatcgacc ggaagaggta caccagcacc aaagaggtgc tggacgccac cctgatccac
     5941 cagagcatca ccggcctgta cgagacacgg atcgacctgt ctcagctggg aggcgacaaa
     6001 aggccggcgg ccacgaaaaa ggccggccag gcaaaaaaga aaaagggatc aggcaagctt
     6061 gagggcagag gaagtcttct aacatgcggt gacgtggagg agaatcccgg ccctgctagc
     6121 ggtagcggca gcggtagcat gaccgagtac aagcccacgg tgcgcctcgc cacccgcgac
     6181 gacgtccccc gggccgtacg caccctcgcc gccgcgttcg ccgactaccc cgccacgcgc
     6241 cacaccgtcg acccggaccg ccacatcgag cgggtcaccg agctgcaaga actcttcctc
     6301 acgcgcgtcg ggctcgacat cggcaaggtg tgggtcgcgg acgacggcgc cgcggtggcg
     6361 gtctggacca cgccggagag cgtcgaagcg ggggcggtgt tcgccgagat cggcccgcgc
     6421 atggccgagt tgagcggttc ccggctggcc gcgcagcaac agatggaagg cctcctggcg
     6481 ccgcaccggc ccaaggagcc cgcgtggttc ctggccaccg tcggcgtctg gcccgaccac
     6541 cagggcaagg gtctgggcag cgccgtcgtg ctccccggag tggaggcggc cgagcgcgcc
     6601 ggggtgcccg ccttcctgga gacctccgcg ccccgcaacc tccccttcta cgagcggctc
     6661 ggcttcaccg tcaccgccga cgtcgaggtg cccgaaggac cgcgcacctg gtgcatgacc
     6721 cgcaagcccg gtgcctaata ggacccagct ttcttgtaca aagtggtgac gtaagctagc
     6781 aggatctttg tgaaggaacc ttacttctgt ggtgtgacat aattggacaa actacctaca
     6841 gagatttaaa gctctaaggt aaatataaaa tttttaagtg tataatgtgt taaactactg
     6901 attctaattg tttgtgtatt ttagattcca acctatggaa ctgatgaatg ggagcagtgg
     6961 tggaatgcct ttaatgagga aaacctgttt tgctcagaag aaatgccatc tagtgatgat
     7021 gaggctactg ctgactctca acattctact cctccaaaaa agaagagaaa ggtagttgac
     7081 cccaaggact ttccttcaga attgctaagt tttttgagtc atgctgtgtt tagtaataga
     7141 actcttgctt gctttgctat ttacaccaca aaggaaaaag ctgcactgct atacaagaaa
     7201 attatggaaa aatattctgt aacctttata agtaggcata acagttataa tcataacata
     7261 ctgttttttc ttactccaca caggcataga gtgtctgcta ttaataacta tgctcaaaaa
     7321 ttgtgtacct ttagcttttt aatttgtaaa ggggttaata aggaatattt gatgtatagt
     7381 gccttgacta gagatcataa tcagccatac cacatttgta gaggttttac ttgctttaaa
     7441 aaacctccca cacctccccc tgaacctgaa acataaaatg aatgcaattg ttgttgttaa
     7501 cttgtttatt gcagcttata atggttacaa ataaagcaat agcatcacaa atttcacaaa
     7561 taaagcattt ttttcactgc attctagttg tggtttgtcc aaactcatca atgtatctta
     7621 tcatgtctgg atcccgttta aactacgcgt aattcaaaca gggttctggc gtcgttctcg
     7681 tactgttttc cccaggccag tgctttagcg ttattgaaaa aggaagagta tgagtattca
     7741 acatttccgt gtcgccctta ttcccttttt tgcggcattt tgccttcctg tttttgctca
     7801 cccagaaacg ctggtgaaag taaaggatgc tgaagatcag ttgggtgcac gagtgggtta
     7861 catcgaactg gatctcaaca gcggtaagat ccttgagagt tttcgccccg aagaacgttt
     7921 tccaatgatg agcactttta aagttctgct atgtggcgcg gtattatccc gtattgacgc
     7981 cgggcaagag caactcggtc gccgcataca ctattctcag aatgacttgg ttgagtactc
     8041 accagtcaca gaaaagcatc ttacggatgg catgacagta agagaattat gcagtgctgc
     8101 cataaccatg agtgataaca ctgcggccaa cttacttctg acaacgatcg gaggaccgaa
     8161 ggagctaacc gcttttttgc acaacatggg ggatcatgta actcgccttg atcgttggga
     8221 accggagctg aatgaagcca taccaaacga cgagcgtgac accacgatgc ctgtagcaat
     8281 ggcaacaacg ttgcgcaaac tattaactgg cgaactactt actctagctt cccggcaaca
     8341 attaatagac tggatggagg cggataaagt tgcaggacca cttctgcgct cggcccttcc
     8401 ggctggctgg tttattgctg ataaatctgg agccggtgag cgtgggtctc gcggtatcat
     8461 tgcagcactg gggccagatg gtaagccctc ccgtatcgta gttatctaca cgacggggag
     8521 tcaggcaact atggatgaac gaaatagaca gatcgctgag ataggtgcct cactgattaa
     8581 gcattggtaa ctgtcagacc aagtttactc atatatactt tagattgatt taaaacttca
     8641 tttttaattt aaaaggatct aggtgaagat cctttttgat aatctcatga ccaaaatccc
     8701 ttaacgtgag ttttcgttcc actgagcgtc agaccccgta gaaaagatca aaggatcttc
     8761 ttgagatcct ttttttctgc gcgtaatctg ctgcttgcaa acaaaaaaac caccgctacc
     8821 agcggtggtt tgtttgccgg atcaagagct accaactctt tttccgaagg taactggctt
     8881 cagcagagcg cagataccaa atactgttct tctagtgtag ccgtagttag gccaccactt
     8941 caagaactct gtagcaccgc ctacatacct cgctctgcta atcctgttac cagtggctgc
     9001 tgccagtggc gataagtcgt gtcttaccgg gttggactca agacgatagt taccggataa
     9061 ggcgcagcgg tcgggctgaa cggggggttc gtgcacacag cccagcttgg agcgaacgac
     9121 ctacaccgaa ctgagatacc tacagcgtga gctatgagaa agcgccacgc ttcccgaagg
     9181 gagaaaggcg gacaggtatc cggtaagcgg cagggtcgga acaggagagc gcacgaggga
     9241 gcttccaggg ggaaacgcct ggtatcttta tagtcctgtc gggtttcgcc acctctgact
     9301 tgagcgtcga tttttgtgat gctcgtcagg ggggcggagc ctatggaaaa acgccagcaa
     9361 cgcggccttt ttacggttcc tggccttttg ctggcctttt gctcacatgt tctttcctgc
     9421 gttatcccct gattctgtgg ataaccgtat taccgccttt gagtgagctg ataccgctcg
     9481 ccgcagccga acgaccgagc gcagcgagtc agtgagcgag gagaaga
//
